Addgene plasmid #79770: pATT-Dest
Purpose: (Empty Backbone) Staging plasmid for use in DIP transposition
Depositing lab: David Savage. Depositing organization: University of California, Berkeley. Publication: Rapid construction of metabolite biosensors using domain-insertion profiling. Nadler DC, Morgan SA, Flamholz A, Kortright KE, Savage DF. Nat Commun. 2016 Jul 29;7:12266. doi: 10.1038/ncomms12266. PubMed 27470466.
Backbone
  Vector backbone: pUC19
  Backbone size (bp): 2318
  Modifications to backbone: BsaI and BsmBI sites removed
  Vector type: Synthetic Biology ; Staging plasmid for transposition reactions
Growth in bacteria
  Bacterial resistance: Ampicillin, 100 μg/mL
  Growth temperature: 37°C
  Growth strain: DH5alpha
  Copy number: High Copy
Gene/Insert
  Cloning method: Restriction Enzyme
Terms and licenses: Academic/Nonprofit Terms; Industry Terms: Not Available to Industry
Depositor comments: Clone ORF into the vector with BsaI. Clone ORF out of vector with BsmBI.
How to cite: pATT-Dest was a gift from David Savage (Addgene plasmid # 79770 ; http://n2t.net/addgene:79770 ; RRID:Addgene_79770)
