[The description below was written by a language model from this plasmid's Addgene catalogue record and pLannotate feature annotations shown in this document.]
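Description:
pATT-Dest is an empty, high-copy E. coli staging plasmid built on a pUC19 backbone from which the native BsaI and BsmBI recognition sites have been removed. It is intended for domain-insertion profiling (DIP), a workflow in which an open reading frame is parked in a neutral plasmid and subjected to in vitro transposition to create a library of insertion sites across the gene. Propagation relies on the pUC-type ColE1/pMB1 origin, and selection is by ampicillin through the TEM beta-lactamase gene (bla) driven by its own AmpR promoter.

Eliminating the two type IIS sites from the backbone is what makes the vector work as a shuttle. According to the depositor, the target ORF is cloned in using BsaI and, after transposition, the ORF carrying its insertions is released with BsmBI for transfer to another vector. The record does not describe the exact layout of these sites or the overhangs they generate.

The annotated 2,911 nt sequence is larger than the stated backbone size. The cloning region it shows is flanked upstream by a T7 promoter and the phage T7 gene 10 ribosome binding site, and downstream by a T7 terminator. Between them lies a lac cassette comprising the CAP binding site, lac promoter, lac operator, pUC18/19 multiple cloning site and a lacZα fragment. This cassette plausibly acts as a replaceable stuffer, although the record does not say so.

The short annotated fragments of lacI, TcR, bom and a T7 gene 10B-derived tag appear to be partial sequence matches left over from parental vectors rather than functional elements. No insert is present in the deposited plasmid.
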