Features (pLannotate 1.2.2; 16 found; start..end, strand, type, name):
     44..148     +  promoter       AmpR promoter: bla
    149..1006    +  CDS            bla: BLAT_ECOLX - Experimental evidence at protein level: Swiss-Prot protein existence level 1. TEM-type are the most prevalent beta-lactamases in enterobacteria; they hydrolyze the beta-lactam bond in susceptible beta-lactam antibiotics, thus conferring resistance to penicillins and cephalosporins. TEM-3 and TEM-4 are capable of hydrolyzing cefotaxime and ceftazidime. TEM-5 is capable of hydrolyzing ceftazidime. TEM-6 is capable of hydrolyzing ceftazidime and aztreonam. TEM-8/CAZ-2, TEM- 16/CAZ-7 and TEM-24/CAZ-6 are markedly active against ceftazidime. IRT- 4 shows resistance to beta-lactamase in
   1180..1768    +  rep_origin     ori: high-copy-number ColE1/pMB1/pBR322/pUC origin of replication
   1958..2016    -  CDS            TcR (fragment): tetracycline efflux protein; tet; confers resistance to tetracycline
   2038..2056    +  promoter       T7 promoter: promoter for bacteriophage T7 RNA polymerase
   2088..2110    +  RBS            RBS: efficient ribosome binding site from bacteriophage T7 gene 10 (Olins and Rangwala, 1989)
   2136..2185    +  CDS            lacI (fragment): lac repressor; lacI; The lac repressor binds to the lac operator to inhibit transcription in E. coli. This inhibition can be relieved by adding lactose or isopropyl-β-D-thiogalactopyranoside (IPTG).
   2198..2219    +  protein_bind   CAP binding site: CAP binding activates transcription in the presence of cAMP. E. coli catabolite activator protein
   2234..2264    +  promoter       lac promoter: promoter for the E. coli lac operon
   2272..2288    +  protein_bind   lac operator: The lac repressor binds to the lac operator to inhibit transcription in E. coli. This inhibition can be relieved by adding lactose or isopropyl-β-D-thiogalactopyranoside (IPTG). lac repressor encoded by lacI
   2325..2381    -  misc_feature   MCS: pUC18/19 multiple cloning site
   2378..2535    +  CDS            lacZα (fragment): LacZα fragment of β-galactosidase; lacZ fragment
   2541..2640    -  misc_feature   bom (fragment): basis of mobility region from pBR322
   2745..2794    +  CDS            SET1 (fragment): solubility-enhancement tag derived from T7 phage gene 10B
   2802..2849    +  terminator     T7 terminator: transcription terminator for bacteriophage T7 RNA polymerase
   2875..1       -  CDS            TcR (fragment) (across the origin): tetracycline efflux protein; tet; confers resistance to tetracycline
>Addgene plasmid #79770 | pATT-Dest | depositor full sequence | sequence record 149381 | pATT-Dest sequence 2911 bps
CAAGGTTTCTTAGACGTCAGGTGGCACTTTTCGGGGAAATGTGCGCGGAACCCCTATTTGTTTATTTTTC
TAAATACATTCAAATATGTATCCGCTCATGAGACAATAACCCTGATAAATGCTTCAATAATATTGAAAAA
GGAAGAGTATGAGTATTCAACATTTCCGTGTCGCCCTTATTCCCTTTTTTGCGGCATTTTGCCTTCCTGT
TTTTGCTCACCCAGAAACGCTGGTGAAAGTAAAAGATGCTGAAGATCAGTTGGGTGCACGAGTGGGTTAC
ATCGAACTGGATCTCAACAGCGGTAAGATCCTTGAGAGTTTTCGCCCCGAAGAACGTTTTCCAATGATGA
GCACTTTTAAAGTTCTGCTATGTGGCGCGGTATTATCCCGTGTTGACGCCGGGCAAGAGCAACTCGGTCG
CCGCATACACTATTCTCAGAATGACTTGGTTGAGTACTCACCAGTCACAGAAAAGCATCTTACGGATGGC
ATGACAGTAAGAGAATTATGCAGTGCTGCCATAACCATGAGTGATAACACTGCGGCCAACTTACTTCTGA
CAACGATCGGAGGACCGAAGGAGCTAACCGCTTTTTTGCACAACATGGGGGATCATGTAACTCGCCTTGA
TCGTTGGGAACCGGAGCTGAATGAAGCCATACCAAACGACGAGCGTGACACCACGATGCCTGCAGCAATG
GCAACAACGTTGCGCAAACTATTAACTGGCGAACTACTTACTCTAGCTTCCCGGCAACAATTAATAGACT
GGATGGAGGCGGATAAAGTTGCAGGACCACTTCTGCGCTCGGCCCTTCCGGCTGGCTGGTTTATTGCTGA
TAAATCTGGAGCCGGTGAGCGTGGCTCTCGCGGTATCATTGCAGCACTGGGGCCAGATGGTAAGCCCTCC
CGTATCGTAGTTATCTACACGACGGGGAGTCAGGCAACTATGGATGAACGAAATAGACAGATCGCTGAGA
TAGGTGCCTCACTGATTAAGCATTGGTAACTGTCAGACCAAGTTTACTCATATATACTTTAGATTGATTT
AAAACTTCATTTTTAATTTAAAAGGATCTAGGTGAAGATCCTTTTTGATAATCTCATGACCAAAATCCCT
TAACGTGAGTTTTCGTTCCACTGAGCGTCAGACCCCGTAGAAAAGATCAAAGGATCTTCTTGAGATCCTT
TTTTTCTGCGCGTAATCTGCTGCTTGCAAACAAAAAAACCACCGCTACCAGCGGTGGTTTGTTTGCCGGA
TCAAGAGCTACCAACTCTTTTTCCGAAGGTAACTGGCTTCAGCAGAGCGCAGATACCAAATACTGTCCTT
CTAGTGTAGCCGTAGTTAGGCCACCACTTCAAGAACTCTGTAGCACCGCCTACATACCTCGCTCTGCTAA
TCCTGTTACCAGTGGCTGCTGCCAGTGGCGATAAGTCGTGTCTTACCGGGTTGGACTCAAGACGATAGTT
ACCGGATAAGGCGCAGCGGTCGGGCTGAACGGGGGGTTCGTGCACACAGCCCAGCTTGGAGCGAACGACC
TACACCGAACTGAGATACCTACAGCGTGAGCTATGAGAAAGCGCCACGCTTCCCGAAGGGAGAAAGGCGG
ACAGGTATCCGGTAAGCGGCAGGGTCGGAACAGGAGAGCGCACGAGGGAGCTTCCAGGGGGAAACGCCTG
GTATCTTTATAGTCCTGTCGGGTTTCGCCACCTCTGACTTGAGCGTCGATTTTTGTGATGCTCGTCAGGG
GGGCGGAGCCTATGGAAAAACGCCAGCAACGCGGCCTTTTTACGGTTCCTGGCCTTTTGCTGGCCTTTTG
CTCACATGTTCTTTCCTGCGTTATCCCCTGATTCTGTGGATAACCGTATTACCGCCTTTGAGTGAGCTGA
TACCGCTCGCCGCAGCCGAACGACCGAGCGCAGCGAGTCAGTGAGCGAGGAAGCGGAAGAGCGCCATCAG
CAACCGCACCTGTGGCGCCGGTGATGCCGGCCACGATGCGTCCGGCGTAGAGGATCGAGATCTCGATCCC
GCGAAATTAATACGACTCACTATAGGGACACCACAACGGTTTCCCTCTAGAAATAATTTTGTTTAACTTT
AAGAAGGAGATATACCATCGTCTCTGTCCAGAGACCATTAATGCAGCTGGCACGACAGGTTTCCCGACTG
GAAAGCGGGCAGTGAGCGCAACGCAATTAATGTGAGTTAGCTCACTCATTAGGCACCCCAGGCTTTACAC
TTTATGCTTCCGGCTCGTATGTTGTGTGGAATTGTGAGCGGATAACAATTTCACACAGGAAACAGCTATG
ACCATGATTACGCCAAGCTTGCATGCCTGCAGGTCGACTCTAGAGGATCCCCGGGTACCGAGCTCGAATT
CACTGGCCGTCGTTTTACAACGTCGTGACTGGGAAAACCCTGGCGTTACCCAACTTAATCGCCTTGCAGC
ACATCCCCCTTTCGCCAGCTGGCGTAATAGCGAAGAGGCCCGCACCGATCGCCCTTCCCAACAGTTGCGC
AGCCTGAATGGCGAATGGCGCCTGATGCGGTATTTTCTCCTTACGCATCTGTGCGGTATTTCACACCGCA
TATGGTGCACTCTCAGTACAATCTGCTCTGATGCCGCATAGTTAAGCCAGCCCCGACACCCGCCAACACC
CGCTGACGCGCCCTGACGGGCTTGTCTGCTCCCGGCATCCGCTTACAGACAAGCTGGTCTCTAGCGAGAG
ACGGTTAAGATCCGGCTGCTAACAAAGCCCGAAAGGAAGCTGAGTTGGCTGCTGCCACCGCTGAGCAATA
ACTAGCATAACCCCTTGGGGCCTCTAAACGGGTCTTGAGGGGTTTTTTGCTGAAAGGAGGAACTATATCC
GGATATCCACAGGACGGGTGTGGTCGCCATGATCGCGTAGT
