>Addgene plasmid #79770 | pATT-Dest | addgene partial sequence | sequence record 152455 | Lac-promoter 5'-CACTTTATGCTTCCGGCTCG-3'
TTTCACACAGGAAACAGCTATGACCATGATTACGCCAAGCTTGCATGCCTGCAGGTCGACTCTAGAGGAT
CCCCGGGTACCGAGCTCGAATTCACTGGCCGTCGTTTTACAACGTCGTGACTGGGAAAACCCTGGCGTTA
CCCAACTTAATCGCCTTGCAGCACATCCCCCTTTCGCCAGCTGGCGTAATAGCGAAGAGGCCCGCACCGA
TCGCCCTTCCCAACAGTTGCGCAGCCTGAATGGCGAATGGCGCCTGATGCGGTATTTTCTCCTTACGCAT
CTGTGCGGTATTTCACACCGCATATGGTGCACTCTCAGTACAATCTGCTCTGATGCCGCATAGTTAAGCC
AGCCCCGACACCCGCCAACACCCGCTGACGCGCCCTGACGGGCTTGTCTGCTCCCGGCATCCGCTTACAG
ACAAGCTGGTCTCTAGCGAGAGACGGTTAAGATCCGGCTGCTAACAAAGCCCGAAAGGAAGCTGAGTTGG
CTGCTGCCACCGCTGAGCAATAACTAGCATAACCCCTTGGGGCCTCTAAACGGGTCTTGAGGGGTTTTTT
GCTGAAAGGAGGAACTATATCCGGATATCCACAGGACGGGTGTGGTCGCCATGATCGCGTAGTCAAGGTT
TCTTAGACGTCAGGTGGCACTTTTCGGGGAAATGTGCGCGGAACCCCTATTTGTTTATTTTTCTAAATAC
ATTCAAATATGTATCCGCTCATGAGACAATAACCCTGATAAATGCTTCAATAATATTGAAAAAGGAAGAG
TATGAGTATTCAACATTTCCGTGTCGCCCTTATTCCCTTTTTTGCGGCATTTTGCCTTCCTGTTTTTGCT
CACCCAGAAACGCTGGTGAAAGTAA
