>Addgene plasmid #79770 | pATT-Dest | addgene partial sequence | sequence record 152456 | lac-promoter-R 5'-CCGGAAGCATAAAGTGTAAA-3'
TTGCGTTGCGCTCACTGCCCGCTTTCCAGTCGGGAAACCTGTCGTGCCAGCTGCATTAATGGTCTCTGGA
CAGAGACGATGGTATATCTCCTTCTTAAAGTTAAACAAAATTATTTCTAGAGGGAAACCGTTGTGGTGTC
CCTATAGTGAGTCGTATTAATTTCGCGGGATCGAGATCTCGATCCTCTACGCCGGACGCATCGTGGCCGG
CATCACCGGCGCCACAGGTGCGGTTGCTGATGGCGCTCTTCCGCTTCCTCGCTCACTGACTCGCTGCGCT
CGGTCGTTCGGCTGCGGCGAGCGGTATCAGCTCACTCAAAGGCGGTAATACGGTTATCCACAGAATCAGG
GGATAACGCAGGAAAGAACATGTGAGCAAAAGGCCAGCAAAAGGCCAGGAACCGTAAAAAGGCCGCGTTG
CTGGCGTTTTTCCATAGGCTCCGCCCCCCTGACGAGCATCACAAAAATCGACGCTCAAGTCAGAGGTGGC
GAAACCCGACAGGACTATAAAGATACCAGGCGTTTCCCCCTGGAAGCTCCCTCGTGCGCTCTCCTGTTCC
GACCCTGCCGCTTACCGGATACCTGTCCGCCTTTCTCCCTTCGGGAAGCGTGGCGCTTTCTCATAGCTCA
CGCTGTAGGTATCTCAGTTCGGTGTAGGTCGTTCGCTCCAAGCTGGGCTGTGTGCACGAACCCCCCGTTC
AGCCCGACCGCTGCGCCTTATCCGGTA
